>Addgene plasmid #14939 | CS2 Flag-OAZ | addgene partial sequence | sequence record 21490 | SP6 5'-ATTTAGGTGACACTATAG-3'
CCATCGATTCGAATTCGTCGACAGGCCAATCTGGCCGCGGCCGCAAGGCCTCTCGAGACCATGGACTACA
AGGACGACGATGACAAGGAGGATGAATCAATTTACACCTGCGATCACTGTCAGCAGGACTTCGAGTCTCT
GGCAGACCTGACGGACCACCGGGCCCACCGCTGTCCTGGAGATGGTGATGACGACCCACAACTCTCCTGG
GTGGCCTCGTCTCCCTCCAGCAAGGATGTTGCGTCACCCACGCAGATGATCGGAGATGGTTGTGACCTCG
GCCTCGGCGAGGAGGAAGGGGGCACGGGCCTGCCATACCCTTGCCAGTTCTGCGACAAGTCCTTCATCCG
CTTGAGCTACTTGAAGAGGCACGAGCAGATCCACAGCGACAAGCTGCCGTTCAAGTGCACCTACTGCAGC
CGCCTCTTCAAGCACAAGAGGAGCCGCGACCGGCACATCAAGCTGCATACGGGCGACAAGAAGTATCACT
GCCACGAGTGCGAGGCAGCCTTCTCCCGCAGCGACCACCTCAAGATCCACCTGAAGACCCACAGCTCCAG
CAAGCCCTTCAAGTGCACTGTGTGCAAGCGCGGCTTCTCCTCCACCAGCTCGCTGCAGAGCCACAT
