[The description below was written by a language model from this plasmid's Addgene catalogue record.]
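Description:
CS2 Flag-OAZ is an expression plasmid built on the pCS2 backbone (about 4.1 kb without insert), a multipurpose vector listed for use in Xenopus, mammalian, avian and zebrafish systems. It is propagated in E. coli as a high-copy plasmid under ampicillin selection. The record does not include a feature table and does not state the promoter or polyadenylation elements. pCS2-family vectors generally drive expression from a strong CMV-derived promoter and carry an upstream SP6 phage promoter that allows in vitro synthesis of capped mRNA for embryo injection. The listing of SP6 as the 5′ sequencing primer is consistent with that layout.

The insert is full-length human OAZ (ZNF423, also known as Ebfaz, Roaz or ZFP423), a multi-zinc-finger protein, cloned between XhoI and XbaI sites that both remain intact. According to the depositor notes, the coding sequence was assembled from a cDNA clone lacking the first 18 codons. The missing amino terminus was identified from an EST clone and restored by fusing synthetic oligonucleotides encoding those 18 residues. A Flag epitope was then added to the amino terminus by PCR, so the protein can be detected or immunoprecipitated with anti-Flag antibodies. The insert size is not given.

The associated publication examines how OAZ uses distinct sets of DNA-binding and protein-binding zinc fingers in the BMP-Smad and Olf signalling pathways. This suggests the construct is suited to overexpressing tagged OAZ in cultured cells or embryos for interaction, transcriptional and signalling studies.
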