Addgene plasmid #14939: CS2 Flag-OAZ
Depositing lab: Joan Massague. Depositing organization: Memorial Sloan-Kettering Cancer Center. Publication: OAZ uses distinct DNA- and protein-binding zinc fingers in separate BMP-Smad and Olf signaling pathways. Hata A, Seoane J, Lagna G, Montalvo E, Hemmati-Brivanlou A, Massague J. Cell. 2000 Jan 21. 100(2):229-40. 10.1016/S0092-8674(00)81561-5 PubMed 10660046.
Backbone
  Vector backbone: pCS2
  Backbone size w/o insert (bp): 4100
  Vector type: xenopus/mammalian/avian/zebrafish
Growth in bacteria
  Bacterial resistance: Ampicillin, 100 μg/mL
  Growth temperature: 37°C
  Growth strain: DH5alpha
  Copy number: High Copy
Gene/Insert
  Gene/Insert name: OAZ
  Species: H. sapiens (human)
  Entrez Gene: ZNF423 (a.k.a. Ebfaz, JBTS19, NPHP14, OAZ, Roaz, ZFP423, Zfp104, hOAZ)
  Tag / fusion protein: Flag (N terminal on insert)
  Cloning method: Restriction Enzyme; 5′ cloning site XhoI (not destroyed); 3′ cloning site XbaI (not destroyed)
  Sequencing primers: 5′ SP6; 3′ EBV rev
Terms and licenses: Academic/Nonprofit Terms; Industry Terms: Not Available to Industry
Depositor comments: A human OAZ cDNA missing the first 18 codons (KIAA0760) was obtained from the Kazusa DNA Research Institute. A clone containing the amino-terminal end of human OAZ cDNA (ATCC Clone No. 2019478) was obtained from the EST database and sequenced. Full-length cDNA encoding human OAZ was constructed by fusing synthesized oligonucleotides encoding the first 18 amino acids to the KIAA0760 clone. A Flag epitope tag was introduced at the amino terminus of OAZ by PCR.
How to cite: CS2 Flag-OAZ was a gift from Joan Massague (Addgene plasmid # 14939 ; http://n2t.net/addgene:14939 ; RRID:Addgene_14939)
